Addgene plasmid #198228: pMX-Mef2c-puro
Purpose: Retroviral expression of Mef2c
Depositing lab: Li Qian. Depositing organization: University of North Carolina at Chapel Hill. Publication: Cross-lineage potential of Ascl1 uncovered by comparing diverse reprogramming regulatomes. Wang H, Keepers B, Qian Y, Xie Y, Colon M, Liu J, Qian L. Cell Stem Cell. 2022 Oct 6;29(10):1491-1504.e9. doi: 10.1016/j.stem.2022.09.006. PubMed 36206732.
Backbone
  Vector backbone: pMX
  Backbone size w/o insert (bp): 5600
  Total vector size (bp): 6900
  Vector type: Retroviral
  Selectable markers: Puromycin
Growth in bacteria
  Bacterial resistance: Ampicillin, 100 μg/mL
  Growth temperature: 30°C
  Growth strain: NEB Stable
  Copy number: High Copy
Gene/Insert
  Gene/Insert name: Mef2c
  Species: M. musculus (mouse)
  Insert size (bp): 1257
  Entrez Gene: Mef2c (a.k.a. 5430401D19Rik, 9930028G15Rik, Mef2)
Resource information
  A portion of this plasmid was derived from a plasmid made by: The plasmid is originally published in Ieda, Masaki, et al. "Direct reprogramming of fibroblasts into functional cardiomyocytes by defined factors." Cell 142.3 (2010): 375-386.
Terms and licenses: Academic/Nonprofit Terms; Industry Terms: Not Available to Industry
How to cite: pMX-Mef2c-puro was a gift from Li Qian (Addgene plasmid # 198228 ; http://n2t.net/addgene:198228 ; RRID:Addgene_198228)
