[The description below was written by a language model from this plasmid's Addgene catalogue record and pLannotate feature annotations shown in this document.]
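Description:
pMX-Mef2c-puro is a Moloney murine leukemia virus (MMLV)-based retroviral expression vector on the pMX backbone, built to deliver mouse Mef2c into mammalian cells. In bacteria it is maintained through a high-copy ColE1/pUC-type origin and selected with ampicillin via a β-lactamase gene under its own promoter. The sequenced plasmid is about 6.9 kb, consistent with the catalogue size. A short lacI fragment near the origin appears to be a backbone remnant with no evident function.

The proviral region begins with a 5′ MMLV LTR, followed by the Ψ packaging signal (with an adjacent MESV Ψ fragment), a truncated gag lacking its start codon, and a pol segment carrying the splice acceptor. These extended packaging and splicing sequences promote efficient encapsidation of the genomic RNA when gag, pol and env are supplied in trans by a packaging cell line. No separate internal promoter is annotated upstream of Mef2c, so the insert is presumably transcribed from the 5′ LTR. Mef2c is annotated as a roughly 1.3 kb match to the mouse MEF2C protein, a MEF2-element-binding transcription activator involved in cardiac morphogenesis and myogenesis. The catalogue lists a slightly smaller insert size than the annotated span, and no epitope tag is recorded. Downstream, an SV40 enhancer/early promoter drives puromycin N-acetyltransferase, so transduced cells can be selected with puromycin. The 3′ LTR region is annotated as a short ΔU3-like fragment directly abutting a larger MMLV LTR match, so it is unclear whether the vector is self-inactivating.

The plasmid derives in part from a construct used for direct reprogramming of fibroblasts into cardiomyocytes, and it was deposited with a study comparing reprogramming factor regulatomes.
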