Features (pLannotate 1.2.2; 14 found; start..end, strand, type, name):
     26..619     +  LTR            LTR: long terminal repeat from Moloney murine leukemia virus
    682..881     +  misc_feature   MMLV Ψ: packaging signal of Moloney murine leukemia virus (MMLV)
    933..1021    +  misc_feature   MESV Ψ (fragment): packaging signal of murine embryonic stem cell virus
   1098..1514    +  CDS            gag (truncated): truncated Moloney murine leukemia virus (MMLV) gag gene lacking the start codon
   1524..1898    +  misc_feature   pol region: Moloney murine leukemia virus (MMLV) pol region containing the splice acceptor site
   1930..3225    +  CDS            Mef2c (fragment): MEF2C_MOUSE - Experimental evidence at protein level: Swiss-Prot protein existence level 1. Transcription activator which binds specifically to the MEF2 element present in the regulatory regions of many muscle-specific genes. Controls cardiac morphogenesis and myogenesis, and is also involved in vascular development. Enhances transcriptional activation mediated by SOX18 (PubMed:11554755). May also be involved in neurogenesis and in the development of cortical architecture. Isoforms that lack the repressor domain are more active than isoform 1 (By similarity). Plays an essential role in hippoca
   3285..3614    +  promoter       SV40 promoter: SV40 enhancer and early promoter
   3624..4223    +  CDS            PuroR: puromycin N-acetyltransferase; pac from Streptomyces alboniger; confers resistance to puromycin
   4328..4449    +  LTR            3' LTR (ΔU3) (fragment): self-inactivating 3' long terminal repeat (LTR) from Moloney murine leukemia virus
   4450..4919    +  LTR            LTR: long terminal repeat from Moloney murine leukemia virus
   4985..5037    -  CDS            lacI (fragment): lac repressor; lacI; The lac repressor binds to the lac operator to inhibit transcription in E. coli. This inhibition can be relieved by adding lactose or isopropyl-β-D-thiogalactopyranoside (IPTG).
   5220..5808    -  rep_origin     ori: high-copy-number ColE1/pMB1/pBR322/pUC origin of replication
   5972..6832    -  CDS            AmpR: β-lactamase; bla; confers resistance to ampicillin, carbenicillin, and related antibiotics
   6833..6937    -  promoter       AmpR promoter: bla
>Addgene plasmid #198228 | pMX-Mef2c-puro | addgene full sequence | sequence record 391640 | Addgene NGS Result
TTTCCCCGAAAAGTGCCACCTGCATAATGAAAGACCCCACCTGTAGGTTTGGCAAGCTAGCTTAAGTAAC
GCCATTTTGCAAGGCATGGAAAAATACATAACTGAGAATAGAAAAGTTCAGATCAAGGTCAGGAACAGAT
GGAACAGCTGAATATGGGCCAAACAGGATATCTGTGGTAAGCAGTTCCTGCCCCGGCTCAGGGCCAAGAA
CAGATGGAACAGCTGAATATGGGCCAAACAGGATATCTGTGGTAAGCAGTTCCTGCCCCGGCTCAGGGCC
AAGAACAGATGGTCCCCAGATGCGGTCCAGCCCTCAGCAGTTTCTAGAGAACCATCAGATGTTTCCAGGG
TGCCCCAAGGACCTGAAATGACCCTGTGCCTTATTTGAACTAACCAATCAGTTCGCTTCTCGCTTCTGTT
CGCGCGCTTCTGCTCCCCGAGCTCAATAAAAGAGCCCACAACCCCTCACTCGGCGCGCCAGTCCTCCGAT
TGACTGAGTCGCCCGGGTACCCGTGTATCCAATAAACCCTCTTGCAGTTGCATCCGACTTGTGGTCTCGC
TGTTCCTTGGGAGGGTCTCCTCTGAGTGATTGACTACCCGTCAGCGGGGGTCTTTCATTTGGGGGCTCGT
CCGGGATCGGGAGACCCCTGCCCAGGGACCACCGACCCACCACCGGGAGGTAAGCTGGCCAGCAACTTAT
CTGTGTCTGTCCGATTGTCTAGTGTCTATGACTGATTTTATGCGCCTGCGTCGGTACTAGTTAGCTAACT
AGCTCTGTATCTGGCGGACCCGTGGTGGAACTGACGAGTTCGGAACACCCGGCCGCAACCCTGGGAGACG
TCCCAGGGACTTCGGGGGCCGTTTTTGTGGCCCGACCTGAGTCCAAAAATCCCGATCGTTTTGGACTCTT
TGGTGCACCCCCCTAATAGGAGGGATATGTGGTTCTGGTAGGAGACGAGAACCTAAAACAGTTCCCGCCT
CCGTCTGAATTTTTGCTTTCGGTTTGGGACCGAAGCCGCGCCGCGCGTCTTGTCTGCTGCAGCATCGTTC
TGTGTTGTCTCTGTCTGACTGTGTTTCTGTATTTGTCTGAAAATTAGGGCCAGACTGTTACCACTCCCTT
AAGTTTGACCTTAGGTCACTGGAAAGATGTCGAGCGGATCGCTCACAACCAGTCGGTAGATGTCAAGAAG
AGACGTTGGGTTACCTTCTGCTCTGCAGAATGGCCAACCTTTAACGTCGGATGGCCGCGAGACGGCACCT
TTAACCGAGACCTCATCACCCAGGTTAAGATCAAGGTCTTTTCACCTGGCCCGCATGGACACCCAGACCA
GGTCCCCTACATCGTGACCTGGGAAGCCTTGGCTTTTGACCCCCCTCCCTGGGTCAAGCCCTTTGTACAC
CCTAAGCCTCCGCCTCCTCTTCCTCCATCCGCCCCGTCTCTCCCCCTTGAACCTCCTCGTTCGACCCCGC
CTCGATCCTCCCTTTATCCAGCCCTCACTCCTTCTCTAGGCGCCCCCATATGGCCATATGAGATCTTATA
TGGGGCACCCCCGCCCCTTGTAAACTTCCCTGACCCTGACATGACAAGAGTTACTAACAGCCCCTCTCTC
CAAGCTCACTTACAGGCTCTCTACTTAGTCCAGCACGAAGTCTGGAGACCTCTGGCGGCAGCCTACCAAG
AACAACTGGACCGACCGGTGGTACCTCACCCTTACCGAGTCGGCGACACAGTGTGGGTCCGCCGACACCA
GACTAAGAACCTAGAACCTCGCTGGAAAGGACCTTACACAGTCCTGCTGACCACCCCCACCGCCCTCAAA
GTAGACGGCATCGCAGCTTGGATACACGCCGCCCACGTGAAGGCTGCCGACCCCGGGGGTGGACCATCCT
CTAGACTGCCGGATCTAGCTAGTTAATTAAGGATCCACTATGGGGAGAAAAAAGATTCAGATTACGAGGA
TAATGGATGAGCGTAACAGACAGGTGACTTTTACGAAGAGGAAATTTGGATTGATGAAGAAGGCTTATGA
GCTGAGCGTGCTGTGCGACTGTGAGATTGCACTGATCATCTTCAACAGCACCAACAAGCTGTTCCAGTAC
GCCAGCACTGACATGGATAAGGTGTTGCTCAAGTACACCGAGTACAACGAGCCGCACGAGAGCCGGACAA
ACTCAGACATTGTGGAGGCATTGAACAAGAAAGAAAACAAAGGCTCTGAAAGCCCCGATCCTGACTCCTC
TTATGCACTCACCCCACGCACTGAAGAAAAATACAAAAAAATTAATGAAGAATTTGATAATATGATCAAG
AGTCATAAAATTCCTGCTGTTCCACCTCCCAGCTTTGAGATGCCAGTTACCATCCCAGTGTCCAGCCATA
ACAGTTTGGTGTACAGCAATCCTGTCAGCACACTGGGAAACCCCAATCTTCTGCCACTGGCCCACCCGTC
TCTGCAGAGGAATAGTATGTCTCCTGGTGTAACACATAGACCTCCAAGTGCAGGTAACACAGGCGGTCTG
ATGGGCGGAGATCTGACATCCGGTGCAGGCACCAGCGCAGGGAATGGATACGGCAACCCCCGGAACTCAC
CAGGCCTGCTGGTCTCACCTGGTAACCTGAACAAGAATATACAAGCCAAATCTCCTCCCCCTATGAATCT
AGGAATGAATAATCGTAAGCCAGATCTCCGCGTTCTTATCCCACCTGGCAGCAAGAACACGATGCCATCA
GTGAATCAAAGGATAAATAACTCCCAGTCGGCTCAGTCATTGGCTACCCCGGTGGTTTCCGTAGCAACTC
CTACTTTACCAGGACAAGGAATGGGAGGATATCCATCAGCCATTTCAACAACATATGGTACTGAGTACTC
TCTGAGTAGCGCAGATCTGTCATCTCTGTCTGGCTTCAACACTGCCAGTGCGCTCCACCTCGGCTCTGTA
ACTGGCTGGCAGCAGCAGCACCTACATAACATGCCGCCATCTGCCCTCAGTCAGTTGGGAGACCGTACCA
CCACCCCTTCGAGATACCCACAACACACCACGCGCCACGAGGCGGGGAGGTCTCCTGTTGACAGCTTGAG
CAGCTGTAGCAGTTCCTACGATGGGAGCGACCGAGAGGATCACCGGAACGAATTCCACTCCCCCATTGGA
CTCACCAGACCTTCGCCGGACGAAAGGGAAAGTCCTTCAGTCAAGCGCATGCGACTCTCTGAAGGATGGG
CAACATGAGCGGCCGCCAGCACAGTGGTCGAGCGGCCGCCAGCACAGTGGTCGACCTGTGGAATGTGTGT
CAGTTAGGGTGTGGAAAGTCCCCAGGCTCCCCAGCAGGCAGAAGTATGCAAAGCATGCATCTCAATTAGT
CAGCAACCAGGTGTGGAAAGTCCCCAGGCTCCCCAGCAGGCAGAAGTATGCAAAGCATGCATCTCAATTA
GTCAGCAACCATAGTCCCGCCCCTAACTCCGCCCATCCCGCCCCTAACTCCGCCCAGTTCCGCCCATTCT
CCGCCCCATGGCTGACTAATTTTTTTTATTTATGCAGAGGCCGAGGCCGCCTCGGCCTCTGAGCTATTCC
AGAAGTAGTGAGGAGGCTTTTTTGGAGGCCTAGGCTTTTGCAAAAAGCTTACCATGACCGAGTACAAGCC
CACGGTGCGCCTCGCCACCCGCGACGACGTCCCCAGGGCCGTACGCACCCTCGCCGCCGCGTTCGCCGAC
TACCCCGCCACGCGCCACACCGTCGATCCGGACCGCCACATCGAGCGGGTCACCGAGCTGCAAGAACTCT
TCCTCACGCGCGTCGGGCTCGACATCGGCAAGGTGTGGGTCGCGGACGACGGCGCCGCGGTGGCGGTCTG
GACCACGCCGGAGAGCGTCGAAGCGGGGGCGGTGTTCGCCGAGATCGGCCCGCGCATGGCCGAGTTGAGC
GGTTCCCGGCTGGCCGCGCAGCAACAGATGGAAGGCCTCCTGGCGCCGCACCGGCCCAAGGAGCCCGCGT
GGTTCCTGGCCACCGTCGGCGTCTCGCCCGACCACCAGGGCAAGGGTCTGGGCAGCGCCGTCGTGCTCCC
CGGAGTGGAGGCGGCCGAGCGCGCCGGGGTGCCCGCCTTCCTGGAGACCTCCGCGCCCCGCAACCTCCCC
TTCTACGAGCGGCTCGGCTTCACCGTCACCGCCGACGTCGAGGTGCCCGAAGGACCGCGCACCTGGTGCA
TGACCCGCAAGCCCGGTGCCTGACGCCCGCCCCACGACCCGCAGCGCCCGACCGAAAGGAGCGCACGACC
CCATGCATCGTCGACGATAAAATAAAAGATTTTATTTAGTCTCCAGAAAAAGGGGGGAATGAAAGACCCC
ACCTGTAGGTTTGGCAAGCTAGCTTAAGTAACGCCATTTTGCAAGGCATGGAAAAATACATAACTGAGAA
TAGAGAAGTTCAGATCAAGGTCAGGAACAGATGGAACAGCTGAATATGGGCCAAACAGGATATCTGTGGT
AAGCAGTTCCTGCCCCGGCTCAGGGCCAAGAACAGATGGAACAGCTGAATATGGGCCAAACAGGATATCT
GTGGTAAGCAGTTCCTGCCCCGGCTCAGGGCCAAGAACAGATGGTCCCCAGATGCGGTCCAGCCCTCAGC
AGTTTCTAGAGAACCATCAGATGTTTCCAGGGTGCCCCAAGGACCTGAAATGACCCTGTGCCTTATTTGA
ACTAACCAATCAGTTCGCTTCTCGCTTCTGTTCGCGCGCTTCTGCTCCCCGAGCTCAATAAAAGAGCCCA
CAACCCCTCACTCGGGGCGCCAGTCCTCCGATTGACTGAGTCGCCCGGGTACCCGTGTATCCAATAAACC
CTCTTGCAGTTGCATCCGACTTGTGGTCTCGCTGTTCCTTGGGAGGGTCTCCTCTGAGTGATTGACTACC
CGTCAGCGGGGGTCTTTCACATGCAGCATGTATCAAAATTAATTTGGTTTTTTTTCTTAAGTATTTACAT
TAAATGGCCATAGTTGCATTAATGAATCGGCCAACGCGCGGGGAGAGGCGGTTTGCGTATTGGGCGCTCT
TCCGCTTCCTCGCTCACTGACTCGCTGCGCTCGGTCGTTCGGCTGCGGCGAGCGGTATCAGCTCACTCAA
AGGCGGTAATACGGTTATCCACAGAATCAGGGGATAACGCAGGAAAGAACATGTGAGCAAAAGGCCAGCA
AAAGGCCAGGAACCGTAAAAAGGCCGCGTTGCTGGCGTTTTTCCATAGGCTCCGCCCCCCTGACGAGCAT
CACAAAAATCGACGCTCAAGTCAGAGGTGGCGAAACCCGACAGGACTATAAAGATACCAGGCGTTTCCCC
CTGGAAGCTCCCTCGTGCGCTCTCCTGTTCCGACCCTGCCGCTTACCGGATACCTGTCCGCCTTTCTCCC
TTCGGGAAGCGTGGCGCTTTCTCATAGCTCACGCTGTAGGTATCTCAGTTCGGTGTAGGTCGTTCGCTCC
AAGCTGGGCTGTGTGCACGAACCCCCCGTTCAGCCCGACCGCTGCGCCTTATCCGGTAACTATCGTCTTG
AGTCCAACCCGGTAAGACACGACTTATCGCCACTGGCAGCAGCCACTGGTAACAGGATTAGCAGAGCGAG
GTATGTAGGCGGTGCTACAGAGTTCTTGAAGTGGTGGCCTAACTACGGCTACACTAGAAGAACAGTATTT
GGTATCTGCGCTCTGCTGAAGCCAGTTACCTTCGGAAAAAGAGTTGGTAGCTCTTGATCCGGCAAACAAA
CCACCGCTGGTAGCGGTGGTTTTTTTGTTTGCAAGCAGCAGATTACGCGCAGAAAAAAAGGATCTCAAGA
AGATCCTTTGATCTTTTCTACGGGGTCTGACGCTCAGTGGAACGAAAACTCACGTTAAGGGATTTTGGTC
ATGAGATTATCAAAAAGGATCTTCACCTAGATCCTTTTGCGGCCGGCCGCAAATCAATCTAAAGTATATA
TGAGTAAACTTGGTCTGACAGTTACCAATGCTTAATCAGTGAGGCACCTATCTCAGCGATCTGTCTATTT
CGTTCATCCATAGTTGCCTGACTCCCCGTCGTGTAGATAACTACGATACGGGAGGGCTTACCATCTGGCC
CCAGTGCTGCAATGATACCGCGAGACCCACGCTCACCGGCTCCAGATTTATCAGCAATAAACCAGCCAGC
CGGAAGGGCCGAGCGCAGAAGTGGTCCTGCAACTTTATCCGCCTCCATCCAGTCTATTAATTGTTGCCGG
GAAGCTAGAGTAAGTAGTTCGCCAGTTAATAGTTTGCGCAACGTTGTTGCCATTGCTACAGGCATCGTGG
TGTCACGCTCGTCGTTTGGTATGGCTTCATTCAGCTCCGGTTCCCAACGATCAAGGCGAGTTACATGATC
CCCCATGTTGTGCAAAAAAGCGGTTAGCTCCTTCGGTCCTCCGATCGTTGTCAGAAGTAAGTTGGCCGCA
GTGTTATCACTCATGGTTATGGCAGCACTGCATAATTCTCTTACTGTCATGCCATCCGTAAGATGCTTTT
CTGTGACTGGTGAGTACTCAACCAAGTCATTCTGAGAATAGTGTATGCGGCGACCGAGTTGCTCTTGCCC
GGCGTCAATACGGGATAATACCGCGCCACATAGCAGAACTTTAAAAGTGCTCATCATTGGAAAACGTTCT
TCGGGGCGAAAACTCTCAAGGATCTTACCGCTGTTGAGATCCAGTTCGATGTAACCCACTCGTGCACCCA
ACTGATCTTCAGCATCTTTTACTTTCACCAGCGTTTCTGGGTGAGCAAAAACAGGAAGGCAAAATGCCGC
AAAAAAGGGAATAAGGGCGACACGGAAATGTTGAATACTCATACTCTTCCTTTTTCAATATTATTGAAGC
ATTTATCAGGGTTATTGTCTCATGAGCGGATACATATTTGAATGTATTTAGAAAAATAAACAAATAGGGG
TTCCGCGCACA
